Addgene plasmid #98928: pAAV.CAG.Flex.Ruby2sm-Flag.WPRE.SV40
Depositing lab: Loren Looger. Publication: High-performance probes for light and electron microscopy. Viswanathan S, Williams ME, Bloss EB, Stasevich TJ, Speer CM, Nern A, Pfeiffer BD, Hooks BM, Li WP, English BP, Tian T, Henry GL, Macklin JJ, Patel R, Gerfen CR, Zhuang X, Wang Y, Rubin GM, Looger LL. Nat Methods. 2015 Jun;12(6):568-76. doi: 10.1038/nmeth.3365. Epub 2015 Apr 27. PubMed 25915120.
Backbone
  Vector backbone: pAAV
  Vector type: Mammalian Expression, AAV
Growth in bacteria
  Bacterial resistance: Ampicillin, 100 μg/mL
  Growth temperature: 37°C
  Growth strain: NEB Stable
  Copy number: Unknown
Gene/Insert
  Gene/Insert name: Ruby2-smFP-Flag
  Species: Synthetic
  Promoter: CAG
  Cloning method: Unknown
Terms and licenses: Academic/Nonprofit Terms; Industry Terms: Not Available to Industry
Depositor comments: Penn Vector Core PV3508
How to cite: pAAV.CAG.Flex.Ruby2sm-Flag.WPRE.SV40 was a gift from Loren Looger (Addgene plasmid # 98928 ; http://n2t.net/addgene:98928 ; RRID:Addgene_98928) For viral preps, please replace (Addgene plasmid # 98928) in the above sentence with: (Addgene viral prep # 98928-AAV1) or (Addgene viral prep # 98928-AAV5)
