[The description below was written by a language model from this plasmid's Addgene catalogue record and pLannotate feature annotations shown in this document.]
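Description:
pAAV.CAG.Flex.Ruby2sm-Flag.WPRE.SV40 is a 6.0 kb AAV transfer plasmid for Cre-dependent mammalian expression of a FLAG-tagged "spaghetti monster" probe built on an mRuby2 scaffold. The expression cassette lies between two AAV2 inverted terminal repeats, which direct its replication and packaging into recombinant AAV particles when rep, cap and helper functions are supplied in trans. The record notes that viral preparations in the AAV1 and AAV5 serotypes exist. Outside the ITRs, the backbone carries a high-copy ColE1/pUC-type origin, an f1 phage origin and the β-lactamase gene for ampicillin selection in E. coli. Short lacZα and lacI fragments annotated there appear to be cloning-vector remnants.

Transcription is driven by the CAG promoter, annotated as a CMV enhancer fragment, the chicken β-actin promoter and chimeric β-actin/β-globin intron sequence. Downstream, the synthetic Ruby2-smFP-Flag coding sequence sits in the antisense orientation, flanked on each side by a lox2272 and loxP site, with the two pairs in opposing orientation (a FLEX, or double-floxed inverted, arrangement). Without Cre, no sense transcript of the insert is made. Cre recombination between compatible sites inverts the cassette and then excises one site of each pair, locking it in the sense orientation so that expression is restricted to Cre-expressing cells. The annotations show clusters of FLAG epitope repeats at both ends of the mRuby2 frame, which fits the design principle of these probes as densely epitope-tagged protein scaffolds detected with anti-FLAG antibodies. A WPRE enhances transcript stability and expression, and an SV40 polyadenylation signal terminates the message. The associated publication describes such probes for light and electron microscopy, so the construct is suited to antibody-based labelling of genetically defined cells.
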