Features (pLannotate 1.2.2; 26 found; start..end, strand, type, name):
    191..439     +  enhancer       CMV enhancer (fragment): human cytomegalovirus immediate early enhancer
    441..718     +  promoter       chicken β-actin promoter: No description available
    719..854     +  intron         hybrid intron (fragment): hybrid between chicken β-actin (CBA) and minute virus of mice (MMV) introns (Gray et al., 2011)
    943..1073    +  intron         chimeric intron (fragment): chimera between introns from chicken β-actin and rabbit β-globin
   1071..1136    +  CDS            HBB (fragment): HBB_LEPEU - Experimental evidence at protein level: Swiss-Prot protein existence level 1. Involved in oxygen transport from the lung to the various peripheral tissues. From Lepus europaeus (European hare).
   1135..1168    -  protein_bind   lox2272: Cre-mediated recombination occurs in the 8-bp core sequence (GGATACTT). lox2272 sites are compatible with each other, but incompatible with loxP or loxN sites (Lee and Saito, 1988). Cre recombinase
   1231..1264    -  protein_bind   loxP: Cre-mediated recombination occurs in the 8-bp core sequence (GCATACAT). Cre recombinase
   1280..1304    -  CDS            2xFLAG (fragment): two tandem FLAG® epitope tags
   1364..2170    -  CDS            mRuby2: mRuby2 is a basic (constitutively fluorescent) red fluorescent protein published in 2012, derived from Entacmaea quadricolor. It has moderate acid sensitivity.
   2173..2197    -  CDS            3xFLAG (fragment): three tandem FLAG® epitope tags
   2201..2224    -  CDS            3xFLAG (fragment): three tandem FLAG® epitope tags
   2229..2254    -  CDS            5xFLAG (fragment): five tandem FLAG® epitope tags
   2279..2312    +  protein_bind   lox2272: Cre-mediated recombination occurs in the 8-bp core sequence (GGATACTT). lox2272 sites are compatible with each other, but incompatible with loxP or loxN sites (Lee and Saito, 1988). Cre recombinase
   2383..2416    +  protein_bind   loxP: Cre-mediated recombination occurs in the 8-bp core sequence (GCATACAT). Cre recombinase
   2434..2458    +  misc_feature   MCS (fragment): pBluescript multiple cloning site
   2458..3046    +  misc_feature   WPRE: woodchuck hepatitis virus posttranscriptional regulatory element
   3089..3210    -  polyA_signal   SV40 poly(A) signal: SV40 polyadenylation signal
   3233..3301    -  CDS            large T antigen (fragment): large T antigen from SV40 (simian virus 40)
   3372..3505    +  repeat_region  AAV2 ITR: inverted terminal repeat of adeno-associated virus serotype 2 inverted
   3499..3555    -  CDS            lacI (fragment): lac repressor; lacI; The lac repressor binds to the lac operator to inhibit transcription in E. coli. This inhibition can be relieved by adding lactose or isopropyl-β-D-thiogalactopyranoside (IPTG).
   3738..4326    -  rep_origin     ori: high-copy-number ColE1/pMB1/pBR322/pUC origin of replication
   4497..5357    -  CDS            AmpR: β-lactamase; bla; confers resistance to ampicillin, carbenicillin, and related antibiotics
   5358..5462    -  promoter       AmpR promoter: bla
   5515..5943    -  rep_origin     f1 ori (sequence partly withheld): f1 bacteriophage origin of replication; arrow indicates direction of (+) strand synthesis
   5948..3       -  CDS            lacZα (fragment) (across the origin): LacZα fragment of β-galactosidase; lacZ fragment
   6012..130     -  repeat_region  AAV2 ITR (fragment) (across the origin): inverted terminal repeat of adeno-associated virus serotype 2 inverted
>Addgene plasmid #98928 | pAAV.CAG.Flex.Ruby2sm-Flag.WPRE.SV40 | depositor full sequence | sequence record 181191 | Full Sequence
CTGCGCGCTCGCTCGCTCACTGAGGCCGCCCGGGCAAAGCCCGGGCGTCGGGCGACCTTTGGTCGCCCGG
CCTCAGTGAGCGAGCGAGCGCGCAGAGAGGGAGTGGCCAACTCCATCACTAGGGGTTCCTTGTAGTTAAT
GATTAACCCGCCATGCTACTTATCTACGTAGCCATGCTCTAGGAAGAGTACCATTGACGTCAATAATGAC
GTATGTTCCCATAGTAACGCCAATAGGGACTTTCCATTGACGTCAATGGGTGGAGTATTTACGGTAAACT
GCCCACTTGGCAGTACATCAAGTGTATCATATGCCAAGTACGCCCCCTATTGACGTCAATGACGGTAAAT
GGCCCGCCTGGCATTATGCCCAGTACATGACCTTATGGGACTTTCCTACTTGGCAGTACATCTACGTATT
AGTCATCGCTATTACCATGGTCGAGGTGAGCCCCACGTTCTGCTTCACTCTCCCCATCTCCCCCCCCTCC
CCACCCCCAATTTTGTATTTATTTATTTTTTAATTATTTTGTGCAGCGATGGGGGCGGGGGGGGGGGGGG
GGCGCGCGCCAGGCGGGGCGGGGCGGGGCGAGGGGCGGGGCGGGGCGAGGCGGAGAGGTGCGGCGGCAGC
CAATCAGAGCGGCGCGCTCCGAAAGTTTCCTTTTATGGCGAGGCGGCGGCGGCGGCGGCCCTATAAAAAG
CGAAGCGCGCGGCGGGCGGGAGTCGCTGCGCGCTGCCTTCGCCCCGTGCCCCGCTCCGCCGCCGCCTCGC
GCCGCCCGCCCCGGCTCTGACTGACCGCGTTACTCCCACAGGTGAGCGGGCGGGACGGCCCTTCTCCTCC
GGGCTGTAATTAGCGCTTGGTTTAATGACGGCTTGTTTCTTTTCTGTGGCTGCGTGAAAGCCTTGAGGGG
CTCCGGGAGGGCCCTTTGTGCGGGGGGAGCGGCTCGGGGCTGTCCGCGGGGGGACGGCTGCCTTCGGGGG
GGACGGGGCAGGGCGGGGTTCGGCTTCTGGCGTGTGACCGGCGGCTCTAGAGCCTCTGCTAACCATGTTC
ATGCCTTCTTCTTTTTCCTACAGCTCCTGGGCAACGTGCTGGTTATTGTGCTGTCTCATCATTTTGGCAA
AGAATTGGATCCCCATAACTTCGTATAAAGTATCCTATACGAAGTTATATCAAAATAGGAAGACCAATGC
TTCACCATCGACCCGAATTGCCAAGCATCACCATCGACCCATAACTTCGTATAATGTATGCTATACGAAG
TTATACTAGTGCTAGCCTACTTATCATCATCATCCTTGTAATCCCCTTTGTCATCGTCGTCTTTATAGTC
ACCCTTGTCATCATCGTCTTTGTAATCGCCTCCACCGCCTCCCAGTCCCGCGAACTTGGCCACGGCATGT
TCTCTTTGCACGACGAACATCTCATTGTCTGATTCTTCGAGCCGCTCCAGGCGGTGGTCGACGGCATGAA
TGCCCGGCATCTTGATGTTTCCCACGGTTTTCTTTGATCTGTAGGTGGTCACGAACGAACAGGACAGATG
TCCTCCTCCTTTATCATCGTCATCTTTGTAGTCCTGCTGCTTGTCGTCGTCGTCCTTGTAGTCGCCCTGC
TGGCCCTTGTCATCATCGTCTTTGTAATCTTGTTGCTTATCGTCGTCATCCTTGTAATCTCCTCCGTCGA
CCTTCAGCGCCATGTGGGTGTAGCCCCTCAGCCCTCCGTCTGCGGGGTACATCATTTCAGTATTAGGTTC
CCAACCCTTCGTCTTTTTCTGCATCACTGGTCCGTTGGACGGGAAATTCACTCCGCGGACTTGGACGTGG
TACACGAGGCACCCATCCTCCAGCGAAGTATCTTGCATGACAGTCACCACACCTCCATCTTCATACCGGG
TCACCCGTTCCCAAGTGAATCCTTCCGGGAATGACTGCTTAAAGAAGTCCGGGATTCCCTTCGGGTACTT
GATGAACGTGCGCGACCCTCCTCCGAACGAAGTGGCCAGGATATCGAAAGCGAACGGCAGCGGACCTCCT
TCGATGACCTTAATGCGCATGGTCTGAGTTCCCATGTACGGGTTTCCCTCTCCCTCTCCGGTGCACTTGA
ACTGGTGACCATTCACGGAGCCCTCCATCACCACCTTCATCCGCATGTTTTCCTTGATCAGTGAGTTTCC
GCCCTTGTCGTCATCGTCCTTATAGTCGCCTTTATCGTCATCATCTTTGTAGTCACCTTTGTCGTCGTCG
TCCTTGTAGTCCATGGTGGCACCGGTGGTACCACTAGTATAACTTCGTATAGGATACTTTATACGAAGTT
ATCATTGGGATTCTTCCTATTTTGATCCAAGCATCACCATCGACCCTCTAGTCCAGATCTCACCATCGAC
CCATAACTTCGTATAGCATACATTATACGAAGTTATGTCCCTCGAAGAGGTTCGAATTCGATATCAAGCT
TATCGATAATCAACCTCTGGATTACAAAATTTGTGAAAGATTGACTGGTATTCTTAACTATGTTGCTCCT
TTTACGCTATGTGGATACGCTGCTTTAATGCCTTTGTATCATGCTATTGCTTCCCGTATGGCTTTCATTT
TCTCCTCCTTGTATAAATCCTGGTTGCTGTCTCTTTATGAGGAGTTGTGGCCCGTTGTCAGGCAACGTGG
CGTGGTGTGCACTGTGTTTGCTGACGCAACCCCCACTGGTTGGGGCATTGCCACCACCTGTCAGCTCCTT
TCCGGGACTTTCGCTTTCCCCCTCCCTATTGCCACGGCGGAACTCATCGCCGCCTGCCTTGCCCGCTGCT
GGACAGGGGCTCGGCTGTTGGGCACTGACAATTCCGTGGTGTTGTCGGGGAAATCATCGTCCTTTCCTTG
GCTGCTCGCCTGTGTTGCCACCTGGATTCTGCGCGGGACGTCCTTCTGCTACGTCCCTTCGGCCCTCAAT
CCAGCGGACCTTCCTTCCCGCGGCCTGCTGCCGGCTCTGCGGCCTCTTCCGCGTCTTCGCCTTCGCCCTC
AGACGAGTCGGATCTCCCTTTGGGCCGCCTCCCCGCATCGATACCGTCGACCCGGGCGGCCGCTTCGAGC
AGACATGATAAGATACATTGATGAGTTTGGACAAACCACAACTAGAATGCAGTGAAAAAAATGCTTTATT
TGTGAAATTTGTGATGCTATTGCTTTATTTGTAACCATTATAAGCTGCAATAAACAAGTTAACAACAACA
ATTGCATTCATTTTATGTTTCAGGTTCAGGGGGAGATGTGGGAGGTTTTTTAAAGCAAGTAAAACCTCTA
CAAATGTGGTAAAATCGATAAGGATCTTCCTAGAGCATGGCTACGTAGATAAGTAGCATGGCGGGTTAAT
CATTAACTACAAGGAACCCCTAGTGATGGAGTTGGCCACTCCCTCTCTGCGCGCTCGCTCGCTCACTGAG
GCCGGGCGACCAAAGGTCGCCCGACGCCCGGGCTTTGCCCGGGCGGCCTCAGTGAGCGAGCGAGCGCGCA
GCTGCATTAATGAATCGGCCAACGCGCGGGGAGAGGCGGTTTGCGTATTGGGCGCTCTTCCGCTTCCTCG
CTCACTGACTCGCTGCGCTCGGTCGTTCGGCTGCGGCGAGCGGTATCAGCTCACTCAAAGGCGGTAATAC
GGTTATCCACAGAATCAGGGGATAACGCAGGAAAGAACATGTGAGCAAAAGGCCAGCAAAAGGCCAGGAA
CCGTAAAAAGGCCGCGTTGCTGGCGTTTTTCCATAGGCTCCGCCCCCCTGACGAGCATCACAAAAATCGA
CGCTCAAGTCAGAGGTGGCGAAACCCGACAGGACTATAAAGATACCAGGCGTTTCCCCCTGGAAGCTCCC
TCGTGCGCTCTCCTGTTCCGACCCTGCCGCTTACCGGATACCTGTCCGCCTTTCTCCCTTCGGGAAGCGT
GGCGCTTTCTCATAGCTCACGCTGTAGGTATCTCAGTTCGGTGTAGGTCGTTCGCTCCAAGCTGGGCTGT
GTGCACGAACCCCCCGTTCAGCCCGACCGCTGCGCCTTATCCGGTAACTATCGTCTTGAGTCCAACCCGG
TAAGACACGACTTATCGCCACTGGCAGCAGCCACTGGTAACAGGATTAGCAGAGCGAGGTATGTAGGCGG
TGCTACAGAGTTCTTGAAGTGGTGGCCTAACTACGGCTACACTAGAAGAACAGTATTTGGTATCTGCGCT
CTGCTGAAGCCAGTTACCTTCGGAAAAAGAGTTGGTAGCTCTTGATCCGGCAAACAAACCACCGCTGGTA
GCGGTGGTTTTTTTGTTTGCAAGCAGCAGATTACGCGCAGAAAAAAAGGATCTCAAGAAGATCCTTTGAT
CTTTTCTACGGGGTCTGACGCTCAGTGGAACGAAAACTCACGTTAAGGGATTTTGGTCATGAGATTATCA
AAAAGGATCTTCACCTAGATCCTTTTAAATTAAAAATGAAGTTTTAAATCAATCTAAAGTATATATGAGT
AAACTTGGTCTGACAGTTACCAATGCTTAATCAGTGAGGCACCTATCTCAGCGATCTGTCTATTTCGTTC
ATCCATAGTTGCCTGACTCCCCGTCGTGTAGATAACTACGATACGGGAGGGCTTACCATCTGGCCCCAGT
GCTGCAATGATACCGCGAGACCCACGCTCACCGGCTCCAGATTTATCAGCAATAAACCAGCCAGCCGGAA
GGGCCGAGCGCAGAAGTGGTCCTGCAACTTTATCCGCCTCCATCCAGTCTATTAATTGTTGCCGGGAAGC
TAGAGTAAGTAGTTCGCCAGTTAATAGTTTGCGCAACGTTGTTGCCATTGCTACAGGCATCGTGGTGTCA
CGCTCGTCGTTTGGTATGGCTTCATTCAGCTCCGGTTCCCAACGATCAAGGCGAGTTACATGATCCCCCA
TGTTGTGCAAAAAAGCGGTTAGCTCCTTCGGTCCTCCGATCGTTGTCAGAAGTAAGTTGGCCGCAGTGTT
ATCACTCATGGTTATGGCAGCACTGCATAATTCTCTTACTGTCATGCCATCCGTAAGATGCTTTTCTGTG
ACTGGTGAGTACTCAACCAAGTCATTCTGAGAATAGTGTATGCGGCGACCGAGTTGCTCTTGCCCGGCGT
CAATACGGGATAATACCGCGCCACATAGCAGAACTTTAAAAGTGCTCATCATTGGAAAACGTTCTTCGGG
GCGAAAACTCTCAAGGATCTTACCGCTGTTGAGATCCAGTTCGATGTAACCCACTCGTGCACCCAACTGA
TCTTCAGCATCTTTTACTTTCACCAGCGTTTCTGGGTGAGCAAAAACAGGAAGGCAAAATGCCGCAAAAA
AGGGAATAAGGGCGACACGGAAATGTTGAATACTCATACTCTTCCTTTTTCAATATTATTGAAGCATTTA
TCAGGGTTATTGTCTCATGAGCGGATACATATTTGAATGTATTTAGAAAAATAAACAAATAGGGGTTCCG
CGCACATTTCCCCGAAAAGTGCCACCTAAATTGTAAGCGTTAATATTTTGTTAAAATTCGCGTTAAATTT
TTGTTAAATCAGCTCATTTTTTAACCAATAGGCCGAAATCGGCAAAATCCCTTATAAATCAAAAGAATAG
ACCGAGATAGGGT
[37 nt withheld, positions 5614-5650]
AAAGAACGTGGACTCCAACGTCAAAGG
[49 nt withheld, positions 5678-5726]
T
[91 nt withheld, positions 5728-5818]
G
[124 nt withheld, positions 5820-5943]
CCCATTCGCCATTCAGGCTGCGCAACTGTTGGGAAGGGCGATCGGTGCGGGCCTCTTCGCTATTACGCCA
G
