>Addgene plasmid #98928 | pAAV.CAG.Flex.Ruby2sm-Flag.WPRE.SV40 | addgene partial sequence | sequence record 189883 | Addgene Partial NGS Result
CTCCGAAAGTTTCCTTTTATGGCGAGGCGGCGGCGGCGGCGGCCCTATAAAAAGCGAAGCGCGCGGCGGG
CGGGAGTCGCTGCGCGCTGCCTTCGCCCCGTGCCCCGCTCCGCCGCCGCCTCGCGCCGCCCGCCCCGGCT
CTGACTGACCGCGTTACTCCCACAGGTGAGCGGGCGGGACGGCCCTTCTCCTCCGGGCTGTAATTAGCGC
TTGGTTTAATGACGGCTTGTTTCTTTTCTGTGGCTGCGTGAAAGCCTTGAGGGGCTCCGGGAGGGCCCTT
TGTGCGGGGGGAGCGGCTCGGGGCTGTCCGCGGGGGGACGGCTGCCTTCGGGGGGGACGGGGCAGGGCGG
GGTTCGGCTTCTGGCGTGTGACCGGCGGCTCTAGAGCCTCTGCTAACCATGTTCATGCCTTCTTCTTTTT
CCTACAGCTCCTGGGCAACGTGCTGGTTATTGTGCTGTCTCATCATTTTGGCAAAGAATTGGATCCCCAT
AACTTCGTATAAAGTATCCTATACGAAGTTATATCAAAATAGGAAGACCAATGCTTCACCATCGACCCGA
ATTGCCAAGCATCACCATCGACCCATAACTTCGTATAATGTATGCTATACGAAGTTATACTAGTGCTAGC
CTACTTATCATCATCATCCTTGTAATCCCCTTTGTCATCGTCGTCTTTATAGTCACCCTTGTCATCATCG
TCTTTGTAATCGCCTCCACCGCCTCCCAGTCCCGCGAACTTGGCCACGGCATGTTCTCTTTGCACGACGA
ACATCTCATTGTCTGATTCTTCGAGCCGCTCCAGGCGGTGGTCGACGGCATGAATGCCCGGCATCTTGAT
GTTTCCCACGGTTTTCTTTGATCTGTAGGTGGTCACGAACGAACAGGACAGATGTCCTCCTCCTTTATCA
TCGTCATCTTTGTAGTCCTGCTGCTTGTCGTCGTCGTCCTTGTAGTCGCCCTGCTGGCCCTTGTCATCAT
CGTCTTTGTAATCTTGTTGCTTATCGTCGTCATCCTTGTAATCTCCTCCGTCGACCTTCAGCGCCATGTG
GGTGTAGCCCCTCAGCCCTCCGTCTGCGGGGTACATCATTTCAGTATTAGGTTCCCAACCCTTCGTCTTT
TTCTGCATCACTGGTCCGTTGGACGGGAAATTCACTCCGCGGACTTGGACGTGGTACACGAGGCACCCAT
CCTCCAGCGAAGTATCTTGCATGACAGTCACCACACCTCCATCTTCATACCGGGTCACCCGTTCCCAAGT
GAATCCTTCCGGGAATGACTGCTTAAAGAAGTCCGGGATTCCCTTCGGGTACTTGATGAACGTGCGCGAC
CCTCCTCCGAACGAAGTGGCCAGGATATCGAAAGCGAACGGCAGCGGACCTCCTTCGATGACCTTAATGC
GCATGGTCTGAGTTCCCATGTACGGGTTTCCCTCTCCCTCTCCGGTGCACTTGAACTGGTGACCATTCAC
GGAGCCCTCCATCACCACCTTCATCCGCATGTTTTCCTTGATCAGTGAGTTTCCGCCCTTGTCGTCATCG
TCCTTATAGTCGCCTTTATCGTCATCATCTTTGTAGTCACCTTTGTCGTCGTCGTCCTTGTAGTCCATGG
TGGCACCGGTGGTACCACTAGTATAACTTCGTATAGGATACTTTATACGAAGTTATCATTGGGATTCTTC
CTATTTTGATCCAAGCATCACCATCGACCCTCTAGTCCAGATCTCACCATCGACCCATAACTTCGTATAG
CATACATTATACGAAGTTATGTCCCTCGAAGAGGTTCGAATTCGATATCAAGCTTATCGATAATCAACCT
CTGGATTACAAAATTTGTGAAAGATTGACTGGTATTCTTAACTATGTTGCTCCTTTTACGCTATGTGGAT
ACGCTGCTTTAATGCCTTTGTATCATGCTATTGCTTCCCGTATGGCTTTCATTTTCTCCTCCTTGTATAA
ATCCTGGTTGCTGTCTCTTTATGAGGAGTTGTGGCCCGTTGTCAGGCAACGTGGCGTGGTGTGCACTGTG
TTTGCTGACGCAACCCCCACTGGTTGGGGCATTGCCACCACCTGTCAGCTCCTTTCCGGGACTTTCGCTT
TCCCCCTCCCTATTGCCACGGCGGAACTCATCGCCGCCTGCCTTGCCCGCTGCTGGACAGGGGCTCGGCT
GTTGGGCACTGACAATTCCGTGGTGTTGTCGGGGAAATCATCGTCCTTTCCTTGGCTGCTCGCCTGTGTT
GCCACCTGGATTCTGCGCGGGACGTCCTTCTGCTACGTCCCTTCGGCCCTCAATCCAGCGGACCTTCCTT
CCCGCGGCCTGCTGCCGGCTCTGCGGCCTCTTCCGCGTCTTCGCCTTCGCCCTCAGACGAGTCGGATCTC
CCTTTGGGCCGCCTCCCCGCATCGATACCGTCGACCCGGGCGGCCGCTTCGAGCAGACATGATAAGATAC
ATTGATGAGTTTGGACAAACCACAACTAGAATGCAGTGAAAAAAATGCTTTATTTGTGAAATTTGTGATG
CTATTGCTTTATTTGTAACCATTATAAGCTGCAATAAACAAGTTAACAACAACAATTGCATTCATTTTAT
GTTTCAGGTTCAGGGGGAGATGTGGGAGGTTTTTTAAAGCAAGTAAAACCTCTACAAATGTGGTAAAATC
GATAAGGATCTTCCTAGAGCATGGCTACGTAGATAAGTAGCATGGCGGGTTAATCATTAACTACAAGGAA
CCCCTAGTGATGGAGTTGGCCACTCCCTCTCTGCGCGCTCGCTCGCTCACTGAGGCCGGGCGACCAAAGG
TCGCCCGACGCCCGGGCTTTGCCCGGGCGGCCTCAGTGAGCGAGCGAGCGCGCAGCTGCATTAATGAATC
GGCCAACGCGCGGGGAGAGGCGGTTTGCGTATTGGGCGCTCTTCCGCTTCCTCGCTCACTGACTCGCTGC
GCTCGGTCGTTCGGCTGCGGCGAGCGGTATCAGCTCACTCAAAGGCGGTAATACGGTTATCCACAGAATC
AGGGGATAACGCAGGAAAGAACATGTGAGCAAAAGGCCAGCAAAAGGCCAGGAACCGTAAAAAGGCCGCG
TTGCTGGCGTTTTTCCATAGGCTCCGCCCCCCTGACGAGCATCACAAAAATCGACGCTCAAGTCAGAGGT
GGCGAAACCCGACAGGACTATAAAGATACCAGGCGTTTCCCCCTGGAAGCTCCCTCGTGCGCTCTCCTGT
TCCGACCCTGCCGCTTACCGGATACCTGTCCGCCTTTCTCCCTTCGGGAAGCGTGGCGCTTTCTCATAGC
TCACGCTGTAGGTATCTCAGTTCGGTGTAGGTCGTTCGCTCCAAGCTGGGCTGTGTGCACGAACCCCCCG
TTCAGCCCGACCGCTGCGCCTTATCCGGTAACTATCGTCTTGAGTCCAACCCGGTAAGACACGACTTATC
GCCACTGGCAGCAGCCACTGGTAACAGGATTAGCAGAGCGAGGTATGTAGGCGGTGCTACAGAGTTCTTG
AAGTGGTGGCCTAACTACGGCTACACTAGAAGAACAGTATTTGGTATCTGCGCTCTGCTGAAGCCAGTTA
CCTTCGGAAAAAGAGTTGGTAGCTCTTGATCCGGCAAACAAACCACCGCTGGTAGCGGTGGTTTTTTTGT
TTGCAAGCAGCAGATTACGCGCAGAAAAAAAGGATCTCAAGAAGATCCTTTGATCTTTTCTACGGGGTCT
GACGCTCAGTGGAACGAAAACTCACGTTAAGGGATTTTGGTCATGAGATTATCAAAAAGGATCTTCACCT
AGATCCTTTTAAATTAAAAATGAAGTTTTAAATCAATCTAAAGTATATATGAGTAAACTTGGTCTGACAG
TTACCAATGCTTAATCAGTGAGGCACCTATCTCAGCGATCTGTCTATTTCGTTCATCCATAGTTGCCTGA
CTCCCCGTCGTGTAGATAACTACGATACGGGAGGGCTTACCATCTGGCCCCAGTGCTGCAATGATACCGC
GAGACCCACGCTCACCGGCTCCAGATTTATCAGCAATAAACCAGCCAGCCGGAAGGGCCGAGCGCAGAAG
TGGTCCTGCAACTTTATCCGCCTCCATCCAGTCTATTAATTGTTGCCGGGAAGCTAGAGTAAGTAGTTCG
CCAGTTAATAGTTTGCGCAACGTTGTTGCCATTGCTACAGGCATCGTGGTGTCACGCTCGTCGTTTGGTA
TGGCTTCATTCAGCTCCGGTTCCCAACGATCAAGGCGAGTTACATGATCCCCCATGTTGTGCAAAAAAGC
GGTTAGCTCCTTCGGTCCTCCGATCGTTGTCAGAAGTAAGTTGGCCGCAGTGTTATCACTCATGGTTATG
GCAGCACTGCATAATTCTCTTACTGTCATGCCATCCGTAAGATGCTTTTCTGTGACTGGTGAGTACTCAA
CCAAGTCATTCTGAGAATAGTGTATGCGGCGACCGAGTTGCTCTTGCCCGGCGTCAATACGGGATAATAC
CGCGCCACATAGCAGAACTTTAAAAGTGCTCATCATTGGAAAACGTTCTTCGGGGCGAAAACTCTCAAGG
ATCTTACCGCTGTTGAGATCCAGTTCGATGTAACCCACTCGTGCACCCAACTGATCTTCAGCATCTTTTA
CTTTCACCAGCGTTTCTGGGTGAGCAAAAACAGGAAGGCAAAATGCCGCAAAAAAGGGAATAAGGGCGAC
ACGGAAATGTTGAATACTCATACTCTTCCTTTTTCAATATTATTGAAGCATTTATCAGGGTTATTGTCTC
ATGAGCGGATACATATTTGAATGTATTTAGAAAAATAAACAAATAGGGGTTCCGCGCACATTTCCCCGAA
AAGTGCCACCTAAATTGTAAGCGTTAATATTTTGTTAAAATTCGCGTTAAATTTTTGTTAAATCAGCTCA
TTTTTTAACCAATAGGCCGAAATCGGCAAAATCCCTTATAAATCAAAAGAATAGACCGAGATAGGGT
[37 nt withheld, positions 4968-5004]
AAAGAACGTGGACTCCAACGTCAAAGG
[49 nt withheld, positions 5032-5080]
T
[91 nt withheld, positions 5082-5172]
G
[124 nt withheld, positions 5174-5297]
CCCATTCGCCATTCAGGCTGCGCAACTGTTGGGAAGGGCGATCGGTGCGGGCCTCTTCGCTATTACGCCA
GCTGCGCGCTCGCTCGCTCACTGAGGCCGCCCGGGCAAAGCCCGGGCGTCGGGCGACCTTTGGTCGCCCG
GCCTCAGTGAGCGAGCGAGCGCGCAGAGAGGGAGTGGCCAACTCCATCACTAGGGGTTCCTTGTAGTTAA
TGATTAACCCGCCATGCTACTTATCTACGTAGCCATGCTCTAGGAAGAGTACCATTGACGTCAATAATGA
CGTATGTTCCCATAGTAACGCCAATAGGGACTTTCCATTGACGTCAATGGGTGGAGTATTTACGGTAAAC
TGCCCACTTGGCAGTACATCAAGTGTATCATATGCCAAGTACGCCCCCTATTGACGTCAATGACGGTAAA
TGGCCCGCCTGGCATTATGCCCAGTACATGACCTTATGGGACTTTCCTACTTGGCAGTACATCTACGTAT
TAGTCATCGCTATTACCATGGTCGAGGTGAGCCCCACGTTCTGCTTCACTCTCCCCATCTCCCCCCCCTC
CCCACCCCCAATTTTGTATTTATTTATTTTTTAATTATTTTGTGCAGCGATGGGGGCGGGGGGGG
